Addgene plasmid #211507: 6xHis-SNAP-PI Probe
Purpose: For expression of recombinant biosensor for detection of Phosphatidylinositol (PI) from bacteria
Depositing lab: Hannes Maib & David Murray. Depositing organization: University of Dundee. Publication: Recombinant biosensors for multiplex and super-resolution imaging of phosphoinositides. Maib H, Adarska P, Hunton R, Vines JH, Strutt D, Bottanelli F, Murray DH. J Cell Biol. 2024 Jun 3;223(6):e202310095. doi: 10.1083/jcb.202310095. Epub 2024 Apr 5. PubMed 38578646.
Backbone
  Vector backbone: pET-28 a (+)
  Vector type: Bacterial Expression
Growth in bacteria
  Bacterial resistance: Kanamycin, 50 μg/mL
  Growth temperature: 37°C
  Growth strain: DH5alpha
  Copy number: Low Copy
Gene/Insert
  Gene/Insert name: BcPI-PLC-ANH (alt name: The biosensor for PI is a modified version of a bacterial, PI-specific PLC (Pemberton et al., 2020))
  Species: Bacillus cereus
  Tag / fusion protein: 6xhis-SNAP (N terminal on insert)
  Cloning method: Restriction Enzyme; 5′ cloning site Unknown (unknown if destroyed)
Terms and licenses: Academic/Nonprofit Terms; Industry Terms: Not Available to Industry
Depositor comments: The biosensor for PI is a modified version of a bacterial, PI-specific PLC (Pemberton et al., 2020). Please visit https://www.biorxiv.org/content/10.1101/2023.10.18.562882v1 for bioRxiv preprint.
How to cite: 6xHis-SNAP-PI Probe was a gift from Hannes Maib & David Murray (Addgene plasmid # 211507 ; http://n2t.net/addgene:211507 ; RRID:Addgene_211507)
