[The description below was written by a language model from this plasmid's Addgene catalogue record and pLannotate feature annotations shown in this document.]
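Description:
6xHis-SNAP-PI Probe is a bacterial expression plasmid built on the pET-28a(+) backbone and designed to produce a recombinant biosensor for the lipid phosphatidylinositol (PI) in E. coli. The sequenced record is about 6.8 kb. It carries a kanamycin resistance gene for selection, a pBR322-type origin accompanied by the bom region and the rop gene, consistent with its catalogued low copy number, and an f1 phage origin. The short tetracycline-resistance fragments, AmpR promoter fragment, SP6 promoter and the small solubility-tag fragment called by the automated annotation appear to be backbone remnants or incidental matches rather than functional parts of the design.

The expression cassette follows the standard pET arrangement. A T7 promoter is followed by a lac operator and the T7 gene 10 ribosome binding site, with a T7 terminator downstream and a plasmid-borne lacI gene supplying repressor. Transcription therefore depends on T7 RNA polymerase in the host and is inducible with IPTG. The open reading frame encodes an N-terminal 6xHis tag for affinity purification, followed by a SNAP-tag, which the annotation detects as human MGMT because SNAP is an engineered derivative of that alkyltransferase. This is fused to BcPI-PLC-ANH, a modified version of the PI-specific phospholipase C from Bacillus cereus. The record does not detail the modifications.

The SNAP domain allows covalent labelling of the purified protein with benzylguanine-linked fluorophores. According to the associated publication title, the probe belongs to a set of recombinant biosensors used for multiplex and super-resolution imaging of phosphoinositides.
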