Features (pLannotate 1.2.2; 20 found; start..end, strand, type, name):
     12..440     +  rep_origin     f1 ori (sequence partly withheld): f1 bacteriophage origin of replication; arrow indicates direction of (+) strand synthesis
    493..550     +  promoter       AmpR promoter (fragment): bla
    559..1374    -  CDS            KanR: aminoglycoside phosphotransferase; aph(3')-Ia; confers resistance to kanamycin in bacteria or G418 (Geneticin®) in eukaryotes
   1496..2084    +  rep_origin     ori: high-copy-number ColE1/pMB1/pBR322/pUC origin of replication
   2270..2409    -  misc_feature   bom: basis of mobility region from pBR322
   2511..2702    -  CDS            rop: Rop protein, which maintains plasmids at low copy number; rop
   2719..3099    +  CDS            YPB1_ECOLX: Protein predicted: Swiss-Prot protein existence level 4. From Escherichia coli.
   3171..3462    -  CDS            TcR (fragment): tetracycline efflux protein; tet; confers resistance to tetracycline
   3477..3498    -  protein_bind   CAP binding site: CAP binding activates transcription in the presence of cAMP. E. coli catabolite activator protein
   3511..4593    -  CDS            lacI: lac repressor; lacI; The lac repressor binds to the lac operator to inhibit transcription in E. coli. This inhibition can be relieved by adding lactose or isopropyl-β-D-thiogalactopyranoside (IPTG).
   4594..4671    -  promoter       lacI promoter: lacI
   4679..4958    -  CDS            TcR (fragment): tetracycline efflux protein; tet; confers resistance to tetracycline
   4980..4998    +  promoter       T7 promoter: promoter for bacteriophage T7 RNA polymerase
   4999..5023    +  protein_bind   lac operator: The lac repressor binds to the lac operator to inhibit transcription in E. coli. This inhibition can be relieved by adding lactose or isopropyl-β-D-thiogalactopyranoside (IPTG). lac repressor encoded by lacI
   5038..5060    +  RBS            RBS: efficient ribosome binding site from bacteriophage T7 gene 10 (Olins and Rangwala, 1989)
   5134..5724    +  CDS            MGMT: MGMT_HUMAN - Experimental evidence at protein level: Swiss-Prot protein existence level 1. Involved in the cellular defense against the biological effects of O6-methylguanine (O6-MeG) and O4-methylthymine (O4-MeT) in DNA. Repairs the methylated nucleobase in DNA by stoichiometrically transferring the methyl group to a cysteine residue in the enzyme. This is a suicide reaction: the enzyme is irreversibly inactivated. From Homo sapiens (Human).
   5716..6612    +  CDS            PLC_BACCE (fragment): Experimental evidence at protein level: Swiss-Prot protein existence level 1. Cleaves glycosylphosphatidylinositol (GPI) and phosphatidylinositol (PI) anchors but not PI phosphates. From Bacillus cereus.
   6643..6661    -  promoter       SP6 promoter: promoter for bacteriophage SP6 RNA polymerase
   6676..6725    +  CDS            SET1 (fragment): solubility-enhancement tag derived from T7 phage gene 10B
   6733..6780    +  terminator     T7 terminator: transcription terminator for bacteriophage T7 RNA polymerase
>Addgene plasmid #211507 | 6xHis-SNAP-PI Probe | addgene full sequence | sequence record 419693 | Addgene NGS Result
TGGCGAATGGG
[124 nt withheld, positions 12-135]
C
[91 nt withheld, positions 137-227]
A
[49 nt withheld, positions 229-277]
CCTTTGACGTTGGAGTCCACGTTCTTT
[37 nt withheld, positions 305-341]
ACCCTATCTCGGTCTATTCTTTTGATTTATAAGGGATTTTGCCGATTTCGGCCTATTGGTTAAAAAATGA
GCTGATTTAACAAAAATTTAACGCGAATTTTAACAAAATATTAACGCTTACAATTTAGGTGGCACTTTTC
GGGGAAATGTGCGCGGAACCCCTATTTGTTTATTTTTCTAAATACATTCAAATATGTATCCGCTCATGAA
TTAATTCTTAGAAAAACTCATCGAGCATCAAATGAAACTGCAATTTATTCATATCAGGATTATCAATACC
ATATTTTTGAAAAAGCCGTTTCTGTAATGAAGGAGAAAACTCACCGAGGCAGTTCCATAGGATGGCAAGA
TCCTGGTATCGGTCTGCGATTCCGACTCGTCCAACATCAATACAACCTATTAATTTCCCCTCGTCAAAAA
TAAGGTTATCAAGTGAGAAATCACCATGAGTGACGACTGAATCCGGTGAGAATGGCAAAAGTTTATGCAT
TTCTTTCCAGACTTGTTCAACAGGCCAGCCATTACGCTCGTCATCAAAATCACTCGCATCAACCAAACCG
TTATTCATTCGTGATTGCGCCTGAGCGAGACGAAATACGCGATCGCTGTTAAAAGGACAATTACAAACAG
GAATCGAATGCAACCGGCGCAGGAACACTGCCAGCGCATCAACAATATTTTCACCTGAATCAGGATATTC
TTCTAATACCTGGAATGCTGTTTTCCCGGGGATCGCAGTGGTGAGTAACCATGCATCATCAGGAGTACGG
ATAAAATGCTTGATGGTCGGAAGAGGCATAAATTCCGTCAGCCAGTTTAGTCTGACCATCTCATCTGTAA
CATCATTGGCAACGCTACCTTTGCCATGTTTCAGAAACAACTCTGGCGCATCGGGCTTCCCATACAATCG
ATAGATTGTCGCACCTGATTGCCCGACATTATCGCGAGCCCATTTATACCCATATAAATCAGCATCCATG
TTGGAATTTAATCGCGGCCTAGAGCAAGACGTTTCCCGTTGAATATGGCTCATAACACCCCTTGTATTAC
TGTTTATGTAAGCAGACAGTTTTATTGTTCATGACCAAAATCCCTTAACGTGAGTTTTCGTTCCACTGAG
CGTCAGACCCCGTAGAAAAGATCAAAGGATCTTCTTGAGATCCTTTTTTTCTGCGCGTAATCTGCTGCTT
GCAAACAAAAAAACCACCGCTACCAGCGGTGGTTTGTTTGCCGGATCAAGAGCTACCAACTCTTTTTCCG
AAGGTAACTGGCTTCAGCAGAGCGCAGATACCAAATACTGTCCTTCTAGTGTAGCCGTAGTTAGGCCACC
ACTTCAAGAACTCTGTAGCACCGCCTACATACCTCGCTCTGCTAATCCTGTTACCAGTGGCTGCTGCCAG
TGGCGATAAGTCGTGTCTTACCGGGTTGGACTCAAGACGATAGTTACCGGATAAGGCGCAGCGGTCGGGC
TGAACGGGGGGTTCGTGCACACAGCCCAGCTTGGAGCGAACGACCTACACCGAACTGAGATACCTACAGC
GTGAGCTATGAGAAAGCGCCACGCTTCCCGAAGGGAGAAAGGCGGACAGGTATCCGGTAAGCGGCAGGGT
CGGAACAGGAGAGCGCACGAGGGAGCTTCCAGGGGGAAACGCCTGGTATCTTTATAGTCCTGTCGGGTTT
CGCCACCTCTGACTTGAGCGTCGATTTTTGTGATGCTCGTCAGGGGGGCGGAGCCTATGGAAAAACGCCA
GCAACGCGGCCTTTTTACGGTTCCTGGCCTTTTGCTGGCCTTTTGCTCACATGTTCTTTCCTGCGTTATC
CCCTGATTCTGTGGATAACCGTATTACCGCCTTTGAGTGAGCTGATACCGCTCGCCGCAGCCGAACGACC
GAGCGCAGCGAGTCAGTGAGCGAGGAAGCGGAAGAGCGCCTGATGCGGTATTTTCTCCTTACGCATCTGT
GCGGTATTTCACACCGCAATGGTGCACTCTCAGTACAATCTGCTCTGATGCCGCATAGTTAAGCCAGTAT
ACACTCCGCTATCGCTACGTGACTGGGTCATGGCTGCGCCCCGACACCCGCCAACACCCGCTGACGCGCC
CTGACGGGCTTGTCTGCTCCCGGCATCCGCTTACAGACAAGCTGTGACCGTCTCCGGGAGCTGCATGTGT
CAGAGGTTTTCACCGTCATCACCGAAACGCGCGAGGCAGCTGCGGTAAAGCTCATCAGCGTGGTCGTGAA
GCGATTCACAGATGTCTGCCTGTTCATCCGCGTCCAGCTCGTTGAGTTTCTCCAGAAGCGTTAATGTCTG
GCTTCTGATAAAGCGGGCCATGTTAAGGGCGGTTTTTTCCTGTTTGGTCACTGATGCCTCCGTGTAAGGG
GGATTTCTGTTCATGGGGGTAATGATACCGATGAAACGAGAGAGGATGCTCACGATACGGGTTACTGATG
ATGAACATGCCCGGTTACTGGAACGTTGTGAGGGTAAACAACTGGCGGTATGGATGCGGCGGGACCAGAG
AAAAATCACTCAGGGTCAATGCCAGCGCTTCGTTAATACAGATGTAGGTGTTCCACAGGGTAGCCAGCAG
CATCCTGCGATGCAGATCCGGAACATAATGGTGCAGGGCGCTGACTTCCGCGTTTCCAGACTTTACGAAA
CACGGAAACCGAAGACCATTCATGTTGTTGCTCAGGTCGCAGACGTTTTGCAGCAGCAGTCGCTTCACGT
TCGCTCGCGTATCGGTGATTCATTCTGCTAACCAGTAAGGCAACCCCGCCAGCCTAGCCGGGTCCTCAAC
GACAGGAGCACGATCATGCGCACCCGTGGGGCCGCCATGCCGGCGATAATGGCCTGCTTCTCGCCGAAAC
GTTTGGTGGCGGGACCAGTGACGAAGGCTTGAGCGAGGGCGTGCAAGATTCCGAATACCGCAAGCGACAG
GCCGATCATCGTCGCGCTCCAGCGAAAGCGGTCCTCGCCGAAAATGACCCAGAGCGCTGCCGGCACCTGT
CCTACGAGTTGCATGATAAAGAAGACAGTCATAAGTGCGGCGACGATAGTCATGCCCCGCGCCCACCGGA
AGGAGCTGACTGGGTTGAAGGCTCTCAAGGGCATCGGTCGAGATCCCGGTGCCTAATGAGTGAGCTAACT
TACATTAATTGCGTTGCGCTCACTGCCCGCTTTCCAGTCGGGAAACCTGTCGTGCCAGCTGCATTAATGA
ATCGGCCAACGCGCGGGGAGAGGCGGTTTGCGTATTGGGCGCCAGGGTGGTTTTTCTTTTCACCAGTGAG
ACGGGCAACAGCTGATTGCCCTTCACCGCCTGGCCCTGAGAGAGTTGCAGCAAGCGGTCCACGCTGGTTT
GCCCCAGCAGGCGAAAATCCTGTTTGATGGTGGTTAACGGCGGGATATAACATGAGCTGTCTTCGGTATC
GTCGTATCCCACTACCGAGATATCCGCACCAACGCGCAGCCCGGACTCGGTAATGGCGCGCATTGCGCCC
AGCGCCATCTGATCGTTGGCAACCAGCATCGCAGTGGGAACGATGCCCTCATTCAGCATTTGCATGGTTT
GTTGAAAACCGGACATGGCACTCCAGTCGCCTTCCCGTTCCGCTATCGGCTGAATTTGATTGCGAGTGAG
ATATTTATGCCAGCCAGCCAGACGCAGACGCGCCGAGACAGAACTTAATGGGCCCGCTAACAGCGCGATT
TGCTGGTGACCCAATGCGACCAGATGCTCCACGCCCAGTCGCGTACCGTCTTCATGGGAGAAAATAATAC
TGTTGATGGGTGTCTGGTCAGAGACATCAAGAAATAACGCCGGAACATTAGTGCAGGCAGCTTCCACAGC
AATGGCATCCTGGTCATCCAGCGGATAGTTAATGATCAGCCCACTGACGCGTTGCGCGAGAAGATTGTGC
ACCGCCGCTTTACAGGCTTCGACGCCGCTTCGTTCTACCATCGACACCACCACGCTGGCACCCAGTTGAT
CGGCGCGAGATTTAATCGCCGCGACAATTTGCGACGGCGCGTGCAGGGCCAGACTGGAGGTGGCAACGCC
AATCAGCAACGACTGTTTGCCCGCCAGTTGTTGTGCCACGCGGTTGGGAATGTAATTCAGCTCCGCCATC
GCCGCTTCCACTTTTTCCCGCGTTTTCGCAGAAACGTGGCTGGCCTGGTTCACCACGCGGGAAACGGTCT
GATAAGAGACACCGGCATACTCTGCGACATCGTATAACGTTACTGGTTTCACATTCACCACCCTGAATTG
ACTCTCTTCCGGGCGCTATCATGCCATACCGCGAAAGGTTTTGCGCCATTCGATGGTGTCCGGGATCTCG
ACGCTCTCCCTTATGCGACTCCTGCATTAGGAAGCAGCCCAGTAGTAGGTTGAGGCCGTTGAGCACCGCC
GCCGCAAGGAATGGTGCATGCAAGGAGATGGCGCCCAACAGTCCCCCGGCCACGGGGCCTGCCACCATAC
CCACGCCGAAACAAGCGCTCATGAGCCCGAAGTGGCGAGCCCGATCTTCCCCATCGGTGATGTCGGCGAT
ATAGGCGCCAGCAACCGCACCTGTGGCGCCGGTGATGCCGGCCACGATGCGTCCGGCGTAGAGGATCGAG
ATCTCGATCCCGCGAAATTAATACGACTCACTATAGGGGAATTGTGAGCGGATAACAATTCCCCTCTAGA
AATAATTTTGTTTAACTTTAAGAAGGAGATATATCCATGGGCAGCAGCCATCACCACCACCATCATAGTT
CGGGCCGTTTGGAGGTGTTATTTCAGGGCCCTATGGACAAAGATTGCGAAATGAAGCGTACAACTCTGGA
TTCGCCATTGGGAAAACTGGAGCTTTCGGGATGTGAACAAGGTTTACATCGCATCATTTTCTTAGGTAAA
GGGACGTCCGCCGCCGATGCGGTAGAGGTACCCGCCCCGGCCGCTGTGCTGGGTGGACCAGAACCTCTGA
TGCAGGCTACTGCATGGCTGAATGCATACTTTCACCAGCCAGAGGCCATTGAAGAGTTTCCTGTGCCCGC
GCTGCATCACCCTGTGTTCCAACAAGAATCGTTCACCCGCCAAGTCTTATGGAAACTGTTGAAGGTTGTC
AAATTTGGCGAAGTTATCTCGTACTCCCATCTTGCCGCCCTTGCTGGTAATCCCGCAGCAACCGCTGCAG
TAAAGACTGCCCTTTCGGGGAACCCGGTCCCCATTCTTATTCCCTGCCATCGCGTCGTACAGGGTGATCT
GGACGTTGGGGGTTACGAAGGGGGTTTGGCTGTGAAGGAGTGGTTATTAGCGCACGAGGGGCATCGTCTT
GGTAAACCTGGTTTAGGTGGCTCAGCAGGCTCGGCAGCAGGAAGTGGCGCGGCCGCAGCGTCGTCGGTTA
ATGAACTGGAGAACTGGAGCAAATGGATGCAACCGATCCCTGATTCAATTCCCCTTGCGCGTATCTCAAT
TCCTGGAACCGCCGACTCAGGGACGTTCAAACTTCAGAACCCTATTAAGCAAGTTGCCGGTATGACGCAA
GAATACGATTTTCGCTATCAGATGGATCACGGGGCCCGTATCTTCGACATTCGTGGCCGCTTAACTGATG
ATAATACAATTGTCTTACATGCGGGGCCCCTTTACTTGTACGTGACTCTGCATGAGTTCATCAATGAAGC
GAAGCAATTCCTGAAGGATAATCCTTCCGAGACCATTATTATGTCTCTGAAAAAGGAGTATGAGGATATG
AAGGGCGCGGAGGATAGTTTCTCAAGTACATTCGAAAAGAAATACTTCGTAGATCCTATCTTTTTGAAGA
CCGAGGGAAATATCAAGTTGGGGGATGCACGTGGCAAAATTGTGCTTCTTAAGCGCTATAGTGGAAGCAA
TGAGCCGGGCGGGTATAATAACTTCTATTGGCCGGACAACGAAACGTTCACAACAACGGTCAACCAGAAT
GCGAATGTGACTGTGCAGGATAAATATAAGGTATCTTACGACGAGAAAGTCAAATCCATCAAGGATACCA
TGGACGAAACTATGAATAACTCAGAGGATTTAAATCATCTGTATATTAATTTCACGAGTCTGAGTTCGGG
GGGAACCGCCGCTAACAGCCCATACGCATACGCCTCTGCAATCAATCCTGAAATTGCTAATTATATTAAG
CAGAAGAACCCGGCTCGCGTAGGCTGGGTCATCCAAGATTATATTAACGAGAAGTGGAGCCCTTTGTTAT
ACCAGGAAGTGATTCGTGCAAATAAGAGTTTGATTAAAGAGTAGGGCGCGCCGTAATAGAAGCTTGAGTA
TTCTATAGTGTCACCTAAATCCCAGCTTGATCCGGCTGCTAACAAAGCCCGAAAGGAAGCTGAGTTGGCT
GCTGCCACCGCTGAGCAATAACTAGCATAACCCCTTGGGGCCTCTAAACGGGTCTTGAGGGGTTTTTTGC
TGAAAGGAGGAACTATATCCGGAT
